>Addgene plasmid #15000 | pEBB c-Crk II | addgene partial sequence | sequence record 21551 | EF1a-F 5'-TCAAGCCTCAGACAGTGGTTC-3'
TCTCTAGAGATCCCTCGACCTCGAGATCCATTGTGCTGGATCCATGGGATTCGAGTTATGCGGCCGCTCT
GAGCAAAAGCTCATTTCTGAAGAGGACTTGAATGGAGAACAGAAATTGATCAGTGAGGAAGACCTCAACG
GTGAGCAGAAGTTAATATCCGAGGAGGATCTTAATAGTAGCGGCCGCACTAGTCTCGAAGGGGGGCCCCA
TATGGGATCCACCATGGCCGGGCAGTTCGACTCCGAGGACCGGGGGAGCTGGTACTGGGGGCGGCTGAGC
CGGGGCGACGCGGTGTCGCTGCTGCAGGGGCAACGCCACGGGACCTTCCTGGTGCGCGACTCGGGCTCCA
TCCCCGGCGACTTCGTGCTCTCGGTGTCCGAGAGCTCCCGCGTCTCGCACTACATCGTCAACAGCCTGGG
GCCGGCGGGAGGCCGGAGGGCCGGCGGCGAGGGCCCTGGGGCCCCGGGGTTGAATCCCACCAGATTTCGA
ATAGGTGACCAGGAGTTTGATTCTTTGCCATCTTTACTGGAATTCTACAAAAT
