[The description below was written by a language model from this plasmid's Addgene catalogue record.]
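Description:
pEBB c-Crk II is a mammalian expression plasmid built on the pEBB backbone (about 5.3 kb without insert) that carries the cDNA for c-Crk II from chicken (Gallus gallus), the product of the CRK gene. It is propagated in standard E. coli cloning strains and selected with ampicillin. The copy number is listed as unknown, and the record names neither the bacterial origin of replication nor any mammalian selection marker. The insert was introduced by restriction enzyme cloning, but the sites used are not given. No feature table accompanies the entry, so the promoter driving expression, the polyadenylation signal and any epitope tags are not stated here, and the insert appears to be the wild-type form, since no mutations are recorded.

Crk II is the cellular counterpart of the v-Crk oncoprotein, an adaptor protein composed of SH2 and SH3 domains that has no catalytic activity of its own. It links tyrosine-phosphorylated proteins to downstream effectors in pathways governing cell adhesion, migration and cytoskeletal organisation. The associated publication examined how structural changes in the carboxyl-terminal region of c-Crk II lead to activation of the focal adhesion kinase signalling pathway. This suggests the plasmid is used to overexpress c-Crk II by transfection of cultured mammalian cells, probably as the reference against which altered forms of the protein are compared in studies of adaptor-mediated signalling.
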