Addgene plasmid #15000: pEBB c-Crk II
Depositing lab: Raymond Birge. Depositing organization: Rutgers, The State University of New Jersey. Publication: Activation of the focal adhesion kinase signaling pathway by structural alterations in the carboxyl-terminal region of c-Crk II. Zvara A, Fajardo JE, Escalante M, Cotton G, Muir T, Kirsch KH, Birge RB. Oncogene. 2001 Feb 22. 20(8):951-61. 10.1038/sj.onc.1204173 PubMed 11314030.
Backbone
  Vector backbone: pEBB
  Backbone size w/o insert (bp): 5300
  Vector type: Mammalian Expression
Growth in bacteria
  Bacterial resistance: Ampicillin, 100 μg/mL
  Growth temperature: 37°C
  Growth strain: DH5alpha
  Copy number: Unknown
Gene/Insert
  Gene/Insert name: CrkII (alt names: Crk II; Crk)
  Species: G. gallus (chicken)
  Entrez Gene: CRK (a.k.a. P38C-CRK)
  Cloning method: Restriction Enzyme
  Sequencing primers: 5′ n/a
Terms and licenses: Academic/Nonprofit Terms; Industry Terms: Not Available to Industry
How to cite: pEBB c-Crk II was a gift from Raymond Birge (Addgene plasmid # 15000 ; http://n2t.net/addgene:15000 ; RRID:Addgene_15000)
